# Supplementary material for: Design of Antigen-Targeting Fluorogenic Probes Utilizing Intramolecular Addition Reaction of Protein-Dye Hybrids
Source: J Am Chem Soc. 2025 Jul 23;147(34):30684–93. doi: 10.1021/jacs.5c04193 (PMC12396215; doi:10.1021/jacs.5c04193)
Supplement: Supplementary file 2 [file ja5c04193_si_002.zip › Data S1-S18/Data S14 Sequence of pMN37.gb]

LOCUS       pMN37_anti-EpCAM_DARPin 5790 bp ds-DNA     circular     29-MAY-2025
DEFINITION  .
SOURCE      synthetic DNA construct
  ORGANISM  synthetic DNA construct
COMMENT     Imported using the Genbank importer. File name:
            addgene-plasmid-75144-sequence-148545 sortase mutant in pET29.gbk
            evolved sortase A (eSrtA) pentamutant with improved kinetics and
            activity.
FEATURES             Location/Qualifiers
     primer_bind     554..603
                     /label="pGEX 5'"
                     /ApEinfo_revcolor="#faac61"
                     /ApEinfo_fwdcolor="#faac61"
     CDS             complement(895..1977)
                     /label="lacI"
                     /ApEinfo_revcolor="#d6b295"
                     /ApEinfo_fwdcolor="#d6b295"
     primer_bind     1939..1958
                     /label="LacI-R"
                     /ApEinfo_revcolor="#85dae9"
                     /ApEinfo_fwdcolor="#85dae9"
     promoter        complement(1978..2055)
                     /label="lacI promoter"
                     /ApEinfo_revcolor="#ffef86"
                     /ApEinfo_fwdcolor="#ffef86"
     primer_bind     2261..2280
                     /label="pBRrevBam"
                     /ApEinfo_revcolor="#75c6a9"
                     /ApEinfo_fwdcolor="#75c6a9"
     promoter        2368..2386
                     /label="T7 promoter"
                     /ApEinfo_revcolor="#75c6a9"
                     /ApEinfo_fwdcolor="#75c6a9"
     primer_bind     2368..2387
                     /label="T7"
                     /ApEinfo_revcolor="#ff9ccd"
                     /ApEinfo_fwdcolor="#ff9ccd"
     protein_bind    2387..2411
                     /label="lac operator"
                     /ApEinfo_revcolor="#84b0dc"
                     /ApEinfo_fwdcolor="#84b0dc"
     RBS             2426..2448
                     /label="efficient ribosome binding site from bacteriophage T7 gene 10 (Olins and Rangwala, 1989)"
                     /ApEinfo_revcolor="#75c6a9"
                     /ApEinfo_fwdcolor="#75c6a9"
     primer          2456..2500
                     /label="OMN10"
                     /note="sequence: ATTAcatatgaatcacaaagtgcatcatcatcatcatcatatcgaaggtagg"
                     /ApEinfo_revcolor="#d59687"
                     /ApEinfo_fwdcolor="#d59687"
     misc_feature    2456..3007
                     /label="Ec1 "
                     /ApEinfo_revcolor="#f58a5e"
                     /ApEinfo_fwdcolor="#f58a5e"
     CDS             2456..3007
                     /label="Translation 2456-3007"
                     /translation="MNHKVHHHHHHIEGRHNGSDLGKKLLEAARAGQDDEVRILVANGADVNAYFGTTPLHLAAAHGRLEIVEVLLKNGADVNAQDVWGITPLHLAAYNGHLEIVEVLLKYGADVNAHDTRGWTPLHLAAINGHLEIVEVLLKNVADVNAQDRSGKTPFDLAIDNGNEDIAEVLQKAAKLNLPETGG*"
     CDS             2471..2488
                     /label="6xHis"
                     /ApEinfo_revcolor="#ff9ccd"
                     /ApEinfo_fwdcolor="#ff9ccd"
     CDS             2489..2500
                     /label="Factor Xa site"
                     /ApEinfo_revcolor="#ff9ccd"
                     /ApEinfo_fwdcolor="#ff9ccd"
     misc_feature    3014..3031
                     /label="6×His tag"
                     /ApEinfo_revcolor="#b7e6d7"
                     /ApEinfo_fwdcolor="#b7e6d7"
     primer_bind     complement(3084..3102)
                     /label="T7 Term"
                     /ApEinfo_revcolor="#75c6a9"
                     /ApEinfo_fwdcolor="#75c6a9"
     terminator      3098..3145
                     /label="T7 terminator"
                     /ApEinfo_revcolor="#d6b295"
                     /ApEinfo_fwdcolor="#d6b295"
     source          3171..3170
                     /label="source"
                     /ApEinfo_revcolor="#b1ff67"
                     /ApEinfo_fwdcolor="#b1ff67"
     rep_origin      3182..3637
                     /label="f1 ori"
                     /ApEinfo_revcolor="#75c6a9"
                     /ApEinfo_fwdcolor="#75c6a9"
     primer_bind     complement(3269..3288)
                     /label="F1ori-R"
                     /ApEinfo_revcolor="#f58a5e"
                     /ApEinfo_fwdcolor="#f58a5e"
     primer_bind     3479..3500
                     /label="F1ori-F"
                     /ApEinfo_revcolor="#faac61"
                     /ApEinfo_fwdcolor="#faac61"
     CDS             complement(3730..4545)
                     /label="KanR"
                     /ApEinfo_revcolor="#b1ff67"
                     /ApEinfo_fwdcolor="#b1ff67"
     primer_bind     4453..4472
                     /label="Kan-R"
                     /ApEinfo_revcolor="#faac61"
                     /ApEinfo_fwdcolor="#faac61"
     primer_bind     4537..4556
                     /label="pENTR-R"
                     /ApEinfo_revcolor="#84b0dc"
                     /ApEinfo_fwdcolor="#84b0dc"
     rep_origin      4667..5255
                     /label="ori"
                     /ApEinfo_revcolor="#9eafd2"
                     /ApEinfo_fwdcolor="#9eafd2"
     primer_bind     5156..5175
                     /label="pBR322ori-F"
                     /ApEinfo_revcolor="#9eafd2"
                     /ApEinfo_fwdcolor="#9eafd2"
     primer_bind     5409..5426
                     /label="L4440"
                     /ApEinfo_revcolor="#9eafd2"
                     /ApEinfo_fwdcolor="#9eafd2"
     misc_feature    5441..5583
                     /label="bom"
                     /ApEinfo_revcolor="#84b0dc"
                     /ApEinfo_fwdcolor="#84b0dc"
     primer_bind     complement(5509..5528)
                     /label="pRS-marker"
                     /ApEinfo_revcolor="#faac61"
                     /ApEinfo_fwdcolor="#faac61"
     primer_bind     5669..5691
                     /label="pGEX 3'"
                     /ApEinfo_revcolor="#9eafd2"
                     /ApEinfo_fwdcolor="#9eafd2"
     CDS             complement(5685..86)
                     /label="rop"
                     /ApEinfo_revcolor="#c6c9d1"
                     /ApEinfo_fwdcolor="#c6c9d1"
ORIGIN
        1 agctcgttga gtttctccag aagcgttaat gtctggcttc tgataaagcg ggccatgtta
       61 agggcggttt tttcctgttt ggtcactgat gcctccgtgt aagggggatt tctgttcatg
      121 ggggtaatga taccgatgaa acgagagagg atgctcacga tacgggttac tgatgatgaa
      181 catgcccggt tactggaacg ttgtgagggt aaacaactgg cggtatggat gcggcgggac
      241 cagagaaaaa tcactcaggg tcaatgccag cgcttcgtta atacagatgt aggtgttcca
      301 cagggtagcc agcagcatcc tgcgatgcag atccggaaca taatggtgca gggcgctgac
      361 ttccgcgttt ccagacttta cgaaacacgg aaaccgaaga ccattcatgt tgttgctcag
      421 gtcgcagacg ttttgcagca gcagtcgctt cacgttcgct cgcgtatcgg tgattcattc
      481 tgctaaccag taaggcaacc ccgccagcct agccgggtcc tcaacgacag gagcacgatc
      541 atgcgcaccc gtggggccgc catgccggcg ataatggcct gcttctcgcc gaaacgtttg
      601 gtggcgggac cagtgacgaa ggcttgagcg agggcgtgca agattccgaa taccgcaagc
      661 gacaggccga tcatcgtcgc gctccagcga aagcggtcct cgccgaaaat gacccagagc
      721 gctgccggca cctgtcctac gagttgcatg ataaagaaga cagtcataag tgcggcgacg
      781 atagtcatgc cccgcgccca ccggaaggag ctgactgggt tgaaggctct caagggcatc
      841 ggtcgagatc ccggtgccta atgagtgagc taacttacat taattgcgtt gcgctcactg
      901 cccgctttcc agtcgggaaa cctgtcgtgc cagctgcatt aatgaatcgg ccaacgcgcg
      961 gggagaggcg gtttgcgtat tgggcgccag ggtggttttt cttttcacca gtgagacggg
     1021 caacagctga ttgcccttca ccgcctggcc ctgagagagt tgcagcaagc ggtccacgct
     1081 ggtttgcccc agcaggcgaa aatcctgttt gatggtggtt aacggcggga tataacatga
     1141 gctgtcttcg gtatcgtcgt atcccactac cgagatgtcc gcaccaacgc gcagcccgga
     1201 ctcggtaatg gcgcgcattg cgcccagcgc catctgatcg ttggcaacca gcatcgcagt
     1261 gggaacgatg ccctcattca gcatttgcat ggtttgttga aaaccggaca tggcactcca
     1321 gtcgccttcc cgttccgcta tcggctgaat ttgattgcga gtgagatatt tatgccagcc
     1381 agccagacgc agacgcgccg agacagaact taatgggccc gctaacagcg cgatttgctg
     1441 gtgacccaat gcgaccagat gctccacgcc cagtcgcgta ccgtcttcat gggagaaaat
     1501 aatactgttg atgggtgtct ggtcagagac atcaagaaat aacgccggaa cattagtgca
     1561 ggcagcttcc acagcaatgg catcctggtc atccagcgga tagttaatga tcagcccact
     1621 gacgcgttgc gcgagaagat tgtgcaccgc cgctttacag gcttcgacgc cgcttcgttc
     1681 taccatcgac accaccacgc tggcacccag ttgatcggcg cgagatttaa tcgccgcgac
     1741 aatttgcgac ggcgcgtgca gggccagact ggaggtggca acgccaatca gcaacgactg
     1801 tttgcccgcc agttgttgtg ccacgcggtt gggaatgtaa ttcagctccg ccatcgccgc
     1861 ttccactttt tcccgcgttt tcgcagaaac gtggctggcc tggttcacca cgcgggaaac
     1921 ggtctgataa gagacaccgg catactctgc gacatcgtat aacgttactg gtttcacatt
     1981 caccaccctg aattgactct cttccgggcg ctatcatgcc ataccgcgaa aggttttgcg
     2041 ccattcgatg gtgtccggga tctcgacgct ctcccttatg cgactcctgc attaggaagc
     2101 agcccagtag taggttgagg ccgttgagca ccgccgccgc aaggaatggt gcatgcaagg
     2161 agatggcgcc caacagtccc ccggccacgg ggcctgccac catacccacg ccgaaacaag
     2221 cgctcatgag cccgaagtgg cgagcccgat cttccccatc ggtgatgtcg gcgatatagg
     2281 cgccagcaac cgcacctgtg gcgccggtga tgccggccac gatgcgtccg gcgtagagga
     2341 tcgagatcga tctcgatccc gcgaaattaa tacgactcac tataggggaa ttgtgagcgg
     2401 ataacaattc ccctctagaa ataattttgt ttaactttaa gaaggagata tacatatgaa
     2461 tcacaaagtg catcatcatc atcatcatat cgaaggtagg cataatGGAT CCGACCTGGG
     2521 TAAGAAACTG CTGGAAGCTG CTCGTGCTGG TCAGGACGAC GAAGTTCGTA TCCTGGTGGC
     2581 TAACGGTGCT GACGTTAACG CTTATTTTGG TACTACTCCG CTGCACCTGG CTGCTGCTCA
     2641 TGGTCGCCTG GAAATCGTTG AAGTTCTGCT GAAGAACGGT GCTGACGTTA ACGCTCAGGA
     2701 CGTTTGGGGT ATTACTCCGT TGCACCTGGC TGCTTATAAT GGTCACCTGG AAATCGTTGA
     2761 AGTTCTGCTG AAGTACGGTG CTGACGTTAA CGCTCATGAC ACTCGTGGTT GGACTCCGCT
     2821 GCACCTGGCC GCTATTAATG GTCACCTGGA AATCGTTGAA GTTCTGCTGA AGAATGTTGC
     2881 TGACGTTAAC GCTCAGGACA GATCCGGTAA GACCCCGTTC GACTTAGCGA TCGACAACGG
     2941 TAACGAGGAC ATTGCTGAAG TGCTGCAAAA AGCGGCGAAG CTTAATcttc ctgaaacagg
     3001 cggttagctc gagcaccacc accaccacca ctgagatccg gctgctaaca aagcccgaaa
     3061 ggaagctgag ttggctgctg ccaccgctga gcaataacta gcataacccc ttggggcctc
     3121 taaacgggtc ttgaggggtt ttttgctgaa aggaggaact atatccggat tggcgaatgg
     3181 gnnnnnnnnn nnnnnnnnnn nnnnnnnnnn nnnnnnnnnn nnnnnnnnnn nnnnnnnnnn
     3241 nnnnnnnnnn nnnnnnnnnn nnnnnnnnnn nnnnnnnnnn nnnnnnnnnn nnnnnnnnnn
     3301 nnnnncnnnn nnnnnnnnnn nnnnnnnnnn nnnnnnnnnn nnnnnnnnnn nnnnnnnnnn
     3361 nnnnnnnnnn nnnnnnnnnn nnnnnnnnnn nnnnnnnann nnnnnnnnnn nnnnnnnnnn
     3421 nnnnnnnnnn nnnnnnnnnn nnnnnnncct ttgacgttgg agtccacgtt ctttaatagt
     3481 ggactcttgt tccaaactgg aacaacactc aaccctatct cggtctattc ttttgattta
     3541 taagggattt tgccgatttc ggcctattgg ttaaaaaatg agctgattta acaaaaattt
     3601 aacgcgaatt ttaacaaaat attaacgttt acaatttcag gtggcacttt tcggggaaat
     3661 gtgcgcggaa cccctatttg tttatttttc taaatacatt caaatatgta tccgctcatg
     3721 aattaattct tagaaaaact catcgagcat caaatgaaac tgcaatttat tcatatcagg
     3781 attatcaata ccatattttt gaaaaagccg tttctgtaat gaaggagaaa actcaccgag
     3841 gcagttccat aggatggcaa gatcctggta tcggtctgcg attccgactc gtccaacatc
     3901 aatacaacct attaatttcc cctcgtcaaa aataaggtta tcaagtgaga aatcaccatg
     3961 agtgacgact gaatccggtg agaatggcaa aagtttatgc atttctttcc agacttgttc
     4021 aacaggccag ccattacgct cgtcatcaaa atcactcgca tcaaccaaac cgttattcat
     4081 tcgtgattgc gcctgagcga gacgaaatac gcgatcgctg ttaaaaggac aattacaaac
     4141 aggaatcgaa tgcaaccggc gcaggaacac tgccagcgca tcaacaatat tttcacctga
     4201 atcaggatat tcttctaata cctggaatgc tgttttcccg gggatcgcag tggtgagtaa
     4261 ccatgcatca tcaggagtac ggataaaatg cttgatggtc ggaagaggca taaattccgt
     4321 cagccagttt agtctgacca tctcatctgt aacatcattg gcaacgctac ctttgccatg
     4381 tttcagaaac aactctggcg catcgggctt cccatacaat cgatagattg tcgcacctga
     4441 ttgcccgaca ttatcgcgag cccatttata cccatataaa tcagcatcca tgttggaatt
     4501 taatcgcggc ctagagcaag acgtttcccg ttgaatatgg ctcataacac cccttgtatt
     4561 actgtttatg taagcagaca gttttattgt tcatgaccaa aatcccttaa cgtgagtttt
     4621 cgttccactg agcgtcagac cccgtagaaa agatcaaagg atcttcttga gatccttttt
     4681 ttctgcgcgt aatctgctgc ttgcaaacaa aaaaaccacc gctaccagcg gtggtttgtt
     4741 tgccggatca agagctacca actctttttc cgaaggtaac tggcttcagc agagcgcaga
     4801 taccaaatac tgtccttcta gtgtagccgt agttaggcca ccacttcaag aactctgtag
     4861 caccgcctac atacctcgct ctgctaatcc tgttaccagt ggctgctgcc agtggcgata
     4921 agtcgtgtct taccgggttg gactcaagac gatagttacc ggataaggcg cagcggtcgg
     4981 gctgaacggg gggttcgtgc acacagccca gcttggagcg aacgacctac accgaactga
     5041 gatacctaca gcgtgagcta tgagaaagcg ccacgcttcc cgaagggaga aaggcggaca
     5101 ggtatccggt aagcggcagg gtcggaacag gagagcgcac gagggagctt ccagggggaa
     5161 acgcctggta tctttatagt cctgtcgggt ttcgccacct ctgacttgag cgtcgatttt
     5221 tgtgatgctc gtcagggggg cggagcctat ggaaaaacgc cagcaacgcg gcctttttac
     5281 ggttcctggc cttttgctgg ccttttgctc acatgttctt tcctgcgtta tcccctgatt
     5341 ctgtggataa ccgtattacc gcctttgagt gagctgatac cgctcgccgc agccgaacga
     5401 ccgagcgcag cgagtcagtg agcgaggaag cggaagagcg cctgatgcgg tattttctcc
     5461 ttacgcatct gtgcggtatt tcacaccgca tatatggtgc actctcagta caatctgctc
     5521 tgatgccgca tagttaagcc agtatacact ccgctatcgc tacgtgactg ggtcatggct
     5581 gcgccccgac acccgccaac acccgctgac gcgccctgac gggcttgtct gctcccggca
     5641 tccgcttaca gacaagctgt gaccgtctcc gggagctgca tgtgtcagag gttttcaccg
     5701 tcatcaccga aacgcgcgag gcagctgcgg taaagctcat cagcgtggtc gtgaagcgat
     5761 tcacagatgt ctgcctgttc atccgcgtcc
//
