# Supplementary material for: Design of Antigen-Targeting Fluorogenic Probes Utilizing Intramolecular Addition Reaction of Protein-Dye Hybrids
Source: J Am Chem Soc. 2025 Jul 23;147(34):30684–93. doi: 10.1021/jacs.5c04193 (PMC12396215; doi:10.1021/jacs.5c04193)
Supplement: Supplementary file 2 [file ja5c04193_si_002.zip › Data S1-S18/Data S15 Sequence of pMN43.gb]

LOCUS       pMN43_anti-GFP_DARPin_3 5787 bp ds-DNA     circular     29-MAY-2025
DEFINITION  .
SOURCE      synthetic DNA construct
  ORGANISM  synthetic DNA construct
COMMENT     Imported using the Genbank importer. File name:
            addgene-plasmid-75144-sequence-148545 sortase mutant in pET29.gbk
            evolved sortase A (eSrtA) pentamutant with improved kinetics and
            activity.
FEATURES             Location/Qualifiers
     primer_bind     169..190
                     /label="F1ori-F"
                     /ApEinfo_revcolor="#faac61"
                     /ApEinfo_fwdcolor="#faac61"
     CDS             complement(420..1235)
                     /label="KanR"
                     /ApEinfo_revcolor="#b1ff67"
                     /ApEinfo_fwdcolor="#b1ff67"
     primer_bind     1143..1162
                     /label="Kan-R"
                     /ApEinfo_revcolor="#faac61"
                     /ApEinfo_fwdcolor="#faac61"
     primer_bind     1227..1246
                     /label="pENTR-R"
                     /ApEinfo_revcolor="#84b0dc"
                     /ApEinfo_fwdcolor="#84b0dc"
     rep_origin      1357..1945
                     /label="ori"
                     /ApEinfo_revcolor="#9eafd2"
                     /ApEinfo_fwdcolor="#9eafd2"
     primer_bind     1846..1865
                     /label="pBR322ori-F"
                     /ApEinfo_revcolor="#9eafd2"
                     /ApEinfo_fwdcolor="#9eafd2"
     primer_bind     2099..2116
                     /label="L4440"
                     /ApEinfo_revcolor="#9eafd2"
                     /ApEinfo_fwdcolor="#9eafd2"
     misc_feature    2131..2273
                     /label="bom"
                     /ApEinfo_revcolor="#84b0dc"
                     /ApEinfo_fwdcolor="#84b0dc"
     primer_bind     complement(2199..2218)
                     /label="pRS-marker"
                     /ApEinfo_revcolor="#faac61"
                     /ApEinfo_fwdcolor="#faac61"
     primer_bind     2359..2381
                     /label="pGEX 3'"
                     /ApEinfo_revcolor="#9eafd2"
                     /ApEinfo_fwdcolor="#9eafd2"
     CDS             complement(2375..2566)
                     /label="rop"
                     /ApEinfo_revcolor="#c6c9d1"
                     /ApEinfo_fwdcolor="#c6c9d1"
     primer_bind     3034..3083
                     /label="pGEX 5'"
                     /ApEinfo_revcolor="#faac61"
                     /ApEinfo_fwdcolor="#faac61"
     CDS             complement(3375..4457)
                     /label="lacI"
                     /ApEinfo_revcolor="#d6b295"
                     /ApEinfo_fwdcolor="#d6b295"
     primer_bind     4419..4438
                     /label="LacI-R"
                     /ApEinfo_revcolor="#85dae9"
                     /ApEinfo_fwdcolor="#85dae9"
     promoter        complement(4458..4535)
                     /label="lacI promoter"
                     /ApEinfo_revcolor="#ffef86"
                     /ApEinfo_fwdcolor="#ffef86"
     primer_bind     4741..4760
                     /label="pBRrevBam"
                     /ApEinfo_revcolor="#75c6a9"
                     /ApEinfo_fwdcolor="#75c6a9"
     promoter        4848..4866
                     /label="T7 promoter"
                     /ApEinfo_revcolor="#75c6a9"
                     /ApEinfo_fwdcolor="#75c6a9"
     primer_bind     4848..4867
                     /label="T7"
                     /ApEinfo_revcolor="#ff9ccd"
                     /ApEinfo_fwdcolor="#ff9ccd"
     protein_bind    4867..4891
                     /label="lac operator"
                     /ApEinfo_revcolor="#84b0dc"
                     /ApEinfo_fwdcolor="#84b0dc"
     RBS             4906..4928
                     /label="efficient ribosome binding site from bacteriophage T7 gene 10 (Olins and Rangwala, 1989)"
                     /ApEinfo_revcolor="#75c6a9"
                     /ApEinfo_fwdcolor="#75c6a9"
     misc_feature    4936..5484
                     /label="DARPin anti GFP 3G86-32 LPETGG "
                     /ApEinfo_revcolor="#f58a5e"
                     /ApEinfo_fwdcolor="#f58a5e"
     CDS             4936..5484
                     /label="Translation 4936-5484"
                     /translation="MNHKVHHHHHHIEGRHNGSDLGKKLLEAARAGQDDEVRILMANGADVNALDRFGLTPLHLAAQRGHLEIVEVLLKNGADVNAADLWGQTPLHLAATAGHLEIVEVLLKYGADVNALDLIGKTPLHLTAIDGHLEIVEVLLKHGADVNAQDKFGKTAFDISIDNGNEDLAEILQKLNLPETGG*"
     CDS             4951..4968
                     /label="6xHis"
                     /ApEinfo_revcolor="#ff9ccd"
                     /ApEinfo_fwdcolor="#ff9ccd"
     CDS             4969..4980
                     /label="Factor Xa site"
                     /ApEinfo_revcolor="#ff9ccd"
                     /ApEinfo_fwdcolor="#ff9ccd"
     misc_feature    4985..4986
                     /label="AseI compatible end"
                     /ApEinfo_revcolor="#b4abac"
                     /ApEinfo_fwdcolor="#b4abac"
     misc_feature    5491..5508
                     /label="6×His tag"
                     /ApEinfo_revcolor="#b7e6d7"
                     /ApEinfo_fwdcolor="#b7e6d7"
     primer_bind     complement(5561..5579)
                     /label="T7 Term"
                     /ApEinfo_revcolor="#75c6a9"
                     /ApEinfo_fwdcolor="#75c6a9"
     terminator      5575..5622
                     /label="T7 terminator"
                     /ApEinfo_revcolor="#d6b295"
                     /ApEinfo_fwdcolor="#d6b295"
     source          5648..5647
                     /label="source"
                     /ApEinfo_revcolor="#b1ff67"
                     /ApEinfo_fwdcolor="#b1ff67"
     rep_origin      5659..327
                     /label="f1 ori"
                     /ApEinfo_revcolor="#75c6a9"
                     /ApEinfo_fwdcolor="#75c6a9"
     primer_bind     complement(5746..5765)
                     /label="F1ori-R"
                     /ApEinfo_revcolor="#f58a5e"
                     /ApEinfo_fwdcolor="#f58a5e"
ORIGIN
        1 nnnnnnnnnn nnnnnnnnnn nnnnnnnnnn nnnnnnnnnn nnnnnnnnnn nnnnnnnnnn
       61 nnnnnnnnnn nnnnnnnnnn nnnnnnnann nnnnnnnnnn nnnnnnnnnn nnnnnnnnnn
      121 nnnnnnnnnn nnnnnnncct ttgacgttgg agtccacgtt ctttaatagt ggactcttgt
      181 tccaaactgg aacaacactc aaccctatct cggtctattc ttttgattta taagggattt
      241 tgccgatttc ggcctattgg ttaaaaaatg agctgattta acaaaaattt aacgcgaatt
      301 ttaacaaaat attaacgttt acaatttcag gtggcacttt tcggggaaat gtgcgcggaa
      361 cccctatttg tttatttttc taaatacatt caaatatgta tccgctcatg aattaattct
      421 tagaaaaact catcgagcat caaatgaaac tgcaatttat tcatatcagg attatcaata
      481 ccatattttt gaaaaagccg tttctgtaat gaaggagaaa actcaccgag gcagttccat
      541 aggatggcaa gatcctggta tcggtctgcg attccgactc gtccaacatc aatacaacct
      601 attaatttcc cctcgtcaaa aataaggtta tcaagtgaga aatcaccatg agtgacgact
      661 gaatccggtg agaatggcaa aagtttatgc atttctttcc agacttgttc aacaggccag
      721 ccattacgct cgtcatcaaa atcactcgca tcaaccaaac cgttattcat tcgtgattgc
      781 gcctgagcga gacgaaatac gcgatcgctg ttaaaaggac aattacaaac aggaatcgaa
      841 tgcaaccggc gcaggaacac tgccagcgca tcaacaatat tttcacctga atcaggatat
      901 tcttctaata cctggaatgc tgttttcccg gggatcgcag tggtgagtaa ccatgcatca
      961 tcaggagtac ggataaaatg cttgatggtc ggaagaggca taaattccgt cagccagttt
     1021 agtctgacca tctcatctgt aacatcattg gcaacgctac ctttgccatg tttcagaaac
     1081 aactctggcg catcgggctt cccatacaat cgatagattg tcgcacctga ttgcccgaca
     1141 ttatcgcgag cccatttata cccatataaa tcagcatcca tgttggaatt taatcgcggc
     1201 ctagagcaag acgtttcccg ttgaatatgg ctcataacac cccttgtatt actgtttatg
     1261 taagcagaca gttttattgt tcatgaccaa aatcccttaa cgtgagtttt cgttccactg
     1321 agcgtcagac cccgtagaaa agatcaaagg atcttcttga gatccttttt ttctgcgcgt
     1381 aatctgctgc ttgcaaacaa aaaaaccacc gctaccagcg gtggtttgtt tgccggatca
     1441 agagctacca actctttttc cgaaggtaac tggcttcagc agagcgcaga taccaaatac
     1501 tgtccttcta gtgtagccgt agttaggcca ccacttcaag aactctgtag caccgcctac
     1561 atacctcgct ctgctaatcc tgttaccagt ggctgctgcc agtggcgata agtcgtgtct
     1621 taccgggttg gactcaagac gatagttacc ggataaggcg cagcggtcgg gctgaacggg
     1681 gggttcgtgc acacagccca gcttggagcg aacgacctac accgaactga gatacctaca
     1741 gcgtgagcta tgagaaagcg ccacgcttcc cgaagggaga aaggcggaca ggtatccggt
     1801 aagcggcagg gtcggaacag gagagcgcac gagggagctt ccagggggaa acgcctggta
     1861 tctttatagt cctgtcgggt ttcgccacct ctgacttgag cgtcgatttt tgtgatgctc
     1921 gtcagggggg cggagcctat ggaaaaacgc cagcaacgcg gcctttttac ggttcctggc
     1981 cttttgctgg ccttttgctc acatgttctt tcctgcgtta tcccctgatt ctgtggataa
     2041 ccgtattacc gcctttgagt gagctgatac cgctcgccgc agccgaacga ccgagcgcag
     2101 cgagtcagtg agcgaggaag cggaagagcg cctgatgcgg tattttctcc ttacgcatct
     2161 gtgcggtatt tcacaccgca tatatggtgc actctcagta caatctgctc tgatgccgca
     2221 tagttaagcc agtatacact ccgctatcgc tacgtgactg ggtcatggct gcgccccgac
     2281 acccgccaac acccgctgac gcgccctgac gggcttgtct gctcccggca tccgcttaca
     2341 gacaagctgt gaccgtctcc gggagctgca tgtgtcagag gttttcaccg tcatcaccga
     2401 aacgcgcgag gcagctgcgg taaagctcat cagcgtggtc gtgaagcgat tcacagatgt
     2461 ctgcctgttc atccgcgtcc agctcgttga gtttctccag aagcgttaat gtctggcttc
     2521 tgataaagcg ggccatgtta agggcggttt tttcctgttt ggtcactgat gcctccgtgt
     2581 aagggggatt tctgttcatg ggggtaatga taccgatgaa acgagagagg atgctcacga
     2641 tacgggttac tgatgatgaa catgcccggt tactggaacg ttgtgagggt aaacaactgg
     2701 cggtatggat gcggcgggac cagagaaaaa tcactcaggg tcaatgccag cgcttcgtta
     2761 atacagatgt aggtgttcca cagggtagcc agcagcatcc tgcgatgcag atccggaaca
     2821 taatggtgca gggcgctgac ttccgcgttt ccagacttta cgaaacacgg aaaccgaaga
     2881 ccattcatgt tgttgctcag gtcgcagacg ttttgcagca gcagtcgctt cacgttcgct
     2941 cgcgtatcgg tgattcattc tgctaaccag taaggcaacc ccgccagcct agccgggtcc
     3001 tcaacgacag gagcacgatc atgcgcaccc gtggggccgc catgccggcg ataatggcct
     3061 gcttctcgcc gaaacgtttg gtggcgggac cagtgacgaa ggcttgagcg agggcgtgca
     3121 agattccgaa taccgcaagc gacaggccga tcatcgtcgc gctccagcga aagcggtcct
     3181 cgccgaaaat gacccagagc gctgccggca cctgtcctac gagttgcatg ataaagaaga
     3241 cagtcataag tgcggcgacg atagtcatgc cccgcgccca ccggaaggag ctgactgggt
     3301 tgaaggctct caagggcatc ggtcgagatc ccggtgccta atgagtgagc taacttacat
     3361 taattgcgtt gcgctcactg cccgctttcc agtcgggaaa cctgtcgtgc cagctgcatt
     3421 aatgaatcgg ccaacgcgcg gggagaggcg gtttgcgtat tgggcgccag ggtggttttt
     3481 cttttcacca gtgagacggg caacagctga ttgcccttca ccgcctggcc ctgagagagt
     3541 tgcagcaagc ggtccacgct ggtttgcccc agcaggcgaa aatcctgttt gatggtggtt
     3601 aacggcggga tataacatga gctgtcttcg gtatcgtcgt atcccactac cgagatgtcc
     3661 gcaccaacgc gcagcccgga ctcggtaatg gcgcgcattg cgcccagcgc catctgatcg
     3721 ttggcaacca gcatcgcagt gggaacgatg ccctcattca gcatttgcat ggtttgttga
     3781 aaaccggaca tggcactcca gtcgccttcc cgttccgcta tcggctgaat ttgattgcga
     3841 gtgagatatt tatgccagcc agccagacgc agacgcgccg agacagaact taatgggccc
     3901 gctaacagcg cgatttgctg gtgacccaat gcgaccagat gctccacgcc cagtcgcgta
     3961 ccgtcttcat gggagaaaat aatactgttg atgggtgtct ggtcagagac atcaagaaat
     4021 aacgccggaa cattagtgca ggcagcttcc acagcaatgg catcctggtc atccagcgga
     4081 tagttaatga tcagcccact gacgcgttgc gcgagaagat tgtgcaccgc cgctttacag
     4141 gcttcgacgc cgcttcgttc taccatcgac accaccacgc tggcacccag ttgatcggcg
     4201 cgagatttaa tcgccgcgac aatttgcgac ggcgcgtgca gggccagact ggaggtggca
     4261 acgccaatca gcaacgactg tttgcccgcc agttgttgtg ccacgcggtt gggaatgtaa
     4321 ttcagctccg ccatcgccgc ttccactttt tcccgcgttt tcgcagaaac gtggctggcc
     4381 tggttcacca cgcgggaaac ggtctgataa gagacaccgg catactctgc gacatcgtat
     4441 aacgttactg gtttcacatt caccaccctg aattgactct cttccgggcg ctatcatgcc
     4501 ataccgcgaa aggttttgcg ccattcgatg gtgtccggga tctcgacgct ctcccttatg
     4561 cgactcctgc attaggaagc agcccagtag taggttgagg ccgttgagca ccgccgccgc
     4621 aaggaatggt gcatgcaagg agatggcgcc caacagtccc ccggccacgg ggcctgccac
     4681 catacccacg ccgaaacaag cgctcatgag cccgaagtgg cgagcccgat cttccccatc
     4741 ggtgatgtcg gcgatatagg cgccagcaac cgcacctgtg gcgccggtga tgccggccac
     4801 gatgcgtccg gcgtagagga tcgagatcga tctcgatccc gcgaaattaa tacgactcac
     4861 tataggggaa ttgtgagcgg ataacaattc ccctctagaa ataattttgt ttaactttaa
     4921 gaaggagata tacatatgaa tcacaaagtg catcatcatc atcatcatat cgaaggtagg
     4981 cataatGGAT CCGACCTGGG TAAGAAACTG CTGGAAGCTG CTCGTGCTGG TCAGGACGAC
     5041 GAAGTTCGTA TCCTGATGGC TAACGGTGCT GACGTTAACG CTCTTGACCG TTTTGGTCTT
     5101 ACTCCGCTGC ACCTTGCTGC TCAGCGTGGT CACCTGGAAA TCGTTGAAGT TCTGCTGAAG
     5161 AACGGTGCTG ACGTTAACGC TGCTGACCTT TGGGGTCAGA CTCCGCTGCA CCTGGCTGCT
     5221 ACTGCTGGTC ACCTGGAAAT CGTTGAAGTT CTGCTGAAGT ACGGTGCTGA CGTTAACGCT
     5281 CTTGACCTTA TTGGTAAGAC TCCACTGCAC CTGACTGCTA TTGATGGTCA CCTGGAAATC
     5341 GTTGAAGTTC TGCTGAAGCA CGGTGCTGAC GTTAACGCTC AGGACAAATT CGGTAAGACC
     5401 GCTTTCGACA TCTCCATCGA CAATGGTAAC GAGGACCTGG CTGAAATCCT GCAAAAGCTT
     5461 AATcttcctg aaacaggcgg ttagctcgag caccaccacc accaccactg agatccggct
     5521 gctaacaaag cccgaaagga agctgagttg gctgctgcca ccgctgagca ataactagca
     5581 taaccccttg gggcctctaa acgggtcttg aggggttttt tgctgaaagg aggaactata
     5641 tccggattgg cgaatgggnn nnnnnnnnnn nnnnnnnnnn nnnnnnnnnn nnnnnnnnnn
     5701 nnnnnnnnnn nnnnnnnnnn nnnnnnnnnn nnnnnnnnnn nnnnnnnnnn nnnnnnnnnn
     5761 nnnnnnnnnn nnnnnnnnnn nncnnnn
//
