# Supplementary material for: Design of Antigen-Targeting Fluorogenic Probes Utilizing Intramolecular Addition Reaction of Protein-Dye Hybrids
Source: J Am Chem Soc. 2025 Jul 23;147(34):30684–93. doi: 10.1021/jacs.5c04193 (PMC12396215; doi:10.1021/jacs.5c04193)
Supplement: Supplementary file 2 [file ja5c04193_si_002.zip › Data S1-S18/Data S16 Sequence of pMN50.gb]

LOCUS       pMN50_activatable_GFP_p 5787 bp ds-DNA     circular     30-MAY-2025
DEFINITION  .
SOURCE      synthetic DNA construct
  ORGANISM  synthetic DNA construct
COMMENT     Imported using the Genbank importer. File name:
            addgene-plasmid-75144-sequence-148545 sortase mutant in pET29.gbk
            evolved sortase A (eSrtA) pentamutant with improved kinetics and
            activity.
FEATURES             Location/Qualifiers
     primer_bind     158..179
                     /label="F1ori-F"
                     /ApEinfo_revcolor="#faac61"
                     /ApEinfo_fwdcolor="#faac61"
     CDS             complement(409..1224)
                     /label="KanR"
                     /ApEinfo_revcolor="#b1ff67"
                     /ApEinfo_fwdcolor="#b1ff67"
     primer_bind     1132..1151
                     /label="Kan-R"
                     /ApEinfo_revcolor="#faac61"
                     /ApEinfo_fwdcolor="#faac61"
     primer_bind     1216..1235
                     /label="pENTR-R"
                     /ApEinfo_revcolor="#84b0dc"
                     /ApEinfo_fwdcolor="#84b0dc"
     rep_origin      1346..1934
                     /label="ori"
                     /ApEinfo_revcolor="#9eafd2"
                     /ApEinfo_fwdcolor="#9eafd2"
     primer_bind     1835..1854
                     /label="pBR322ori-F"
                     /ApEinfo_revcolor="#9eafd2"
                     /ApEinfo_fwdcolor="#9eafd2"
     primer_bind     2088..2105
                     /label="L4440"
                     /ApEinfo_revcolor="#9eafd2"
                     /ApEinfo_fwdcolor="#9eafd2"
     misc_feature    2120..2262
                     /label="bom"
                     /ApEinfo_revcolor="#84b0dc"
                     /ApEinfo_fwdcolor="#84b0dc"
     primer_bind     complement(2188..2207)
                     /label="pRS-marker"
                     /ApEinfo_revcolor="#faac61"
                     /ApEinfo_fwdcolor="#faac61"
     primer_bind     2348..2370
                     /label="pGEX 3'"
                     /ApEinfo_revcolor="#9eafd2"
                     /ApEinfo_fwdcolor="#9eafd2"
     CDS             complement(2364..2555)
                     /label="rop"
                     /ApEinfo_revcolor="#c6c9d1"
                     /ApEinfo_fwdcolor="#c6c9d1"
     primer_bind     3023..3072
                     /label="pGEX 5'"
                     /ApEinfo_revcolor="#faac61"
                     /ApEinfo_fwdcolor="#faac61"
     CDS             complement(3364..4446)
                     /label="lacI"
                     /ApEinfo_revcolor="#d6b295"
                     /ApEinfo_fwdcolor="#d6b295"
     primer_bind     4408..4427
                     /label="LacI-R"
                     /ApEinfo_revcolor="#85dae9"
                     /ApEinfo_fwdcolor="#85dae9"
     promoter        complement(4447..4524)
                     /label="lacI promoter"
                     /ApEinfo_revcolor="#ffef86"
                     /ApEinfo_fwdcolor="#ffef86"
     primer_bind     4730..4749
                     /label="pBRrevBam"
                     /ApEinfo_revcolor="#75c6a9"
                     /ApEinfo_fwdcolor="#75c6a9"
     promoter        4837..4855
                     /label="T7 promoter"
                     /ApEinfo_revcolor="#75c6a9"
                     /ApEinfo_fwdcolor="#75c6a9"
     primer_bind     4837..4856
                     /label="T7"
                     /ApEinfo_revcolor="#ff9ccd"
                     /ApEinfo_fwdcolor="#ff9ccd"
     protein_bind    4856..4880
                     /label="lac operator"
                     /ApEinfo_revcolor="#84b0dc"
                     /ApEinfo_fwdcolor="#84b0dc"
     RBS             4895..4917
                     /label="efficient ribosome binding site from bacteriophage T7 gene 10 (Olins and Rangwala, 1989)"
                     /ApEinfo_revcolor="#75c6a9"
                     /ApEinfo_fwdcolor="#75c6a9"
     misc_feature    4925..5473
                     /label="DARPin anti GFP 3G86-32 LPETGG "
                     /ApEinfo_revcolor="#f58a5e"
                     /ApEinfo_fwdcolor="#f58a5e"
     CDS             4925..5473
                     /label="Translation 4925-5473"
                     /translation="MNHKVHHHHHHIEGRHNGSDLGKKLLEAARAGQDDEVRILMANGADVNALDRFGLTPLHLAAQRGHLEIVEVLLKNGADVNAADLWGQTPLHLAATAGHLEIVEVLLKYGADVNALDLIGKTPLHLTAIDGHLEIVEVLLKHGADVNAQDKCGKTAFDISIDNGNEDLAEILQKLNLPETGG*"
     CDS             4940..4957
                     /label="6xHis"
                     /ApEinfo_revcolor="#ff9ccd"
                     /ApEinfo_fwdcolor="#ff9ccd"
     CDS             4958..4969
                     /label="Factor Xa site"
                     /ApEinfo_revcolor="#ff9ccd"
                     /ApEinfo_fwdcolor="#ff9ccd"
     misc_feature    4974..4975
                     /label="AseI compatible end"
                     /ApEinfo_revcolor="#b4abac"
                     /ApEinfo_fwdcolor="#b4abac"
     CDS             5474..5497
                     /label="Translation 5474-5497"
                     /translation="LEHHHHHH"
     misc_feature    5480..5497
                     /label="6×His tag"
                     /ApEinfo_revcolor="#b7e6d7"
                     /ApEinfo_fwdcolor="#b7e6d7"
     primer_bind     complement(5550..5568)
                     /label="T7 Term"
                     /ApEinfo_revcolor="#75c6a9"
                     /ApEinfo_fwdcolor="#75c6a9"
     terminator      5564..5611
                     /label="T7 terminator"
                     /ApEinfo_revcolor="#d6b295"
                     /ApEinfo_fwdcolor="#d6b295"
     source          5637..5636
                     /label="source"
                     /ApEinfo_revcolor="#b1ff67"
                     /ApEinfo_fwdcolor="#b1ff67"
     rep_origin      5648..316
                     /label="f1 ori"
                     /ApEinfo_revcolor="#75c6a9"
                     /ApEinfo_fwdcolor="#75c6a9"
     primer_bind     complement(5735..5754)
                     /label="F1ori-R"
                     /ApEinfo_revcolor="#f58a5e"
                     /ApEinfo_fwdcolor="#f58a5e"
ORIGIN
        1 nnnnnnnnnn nnnnnnnnnn nnnnnnnnnn nnnnnnnnnn nnnnnnnnnn nnnnnnnnnn
       61 nnnnnnnnnn nnnnnnannn nnnnnnnnnn nnnnnnnnnn nnnnnnnnnn nnnnnnnnnn
      121 nnnnnncctt tgacgttgga gtccacgttc tttaatagtg gactcttgtt ccaaactgga
      181 acaacactca accctatctc ggtctattct tttgatttat aagggatttt gccgatttcg
      241 gcctattggt taaaaaatga gctgatttaa caaaaattta acgcgaattt taacaaaata
      301 ttaacgttta caatttcagg tggcactttt cggggaaatg tgcgcggaac ccctatttgt
      361 ttatttttct aaatacattc aaatatgtat ccgctcatga attaattctt agaaaaactc
      421 atcgagcatc aaatgaaact gcaatttatt catatcagga ttatcaatac catatttttg
      481 aaaaagccgt ttctgtaatg aaggagaaaa ctcaccgagg cagttccata ggatggcaag
      541 atcctggtat cggtctgcga ttccgactcg tccaacatca atacaaccta ttaatttccc
      601 ctcgtcaaaa ataaggttat caagtgagaa atcaccatga gtgacgactg aatccggtga
      661 gaatggcaaa agtttatgca tttctttcca gacttgttca acaggccagc cattacgctc
      721 gtcatcaaaa tcactcgcat caaccaaacc gttattcatt cgtgattgcg cctgagcgag
      781 acgaaatacg cgatcgctgt taaaaggaca attacaaaca ggaatcgaat gcaaccggcg
      841 caggaacact gccagcgcat caacaatatt ttcacctgaa tcaggatatt cttctaatac
      901 ctggaatgct gttttcccgg ggatcgcagt ggtgagtaac catgcatcat caggagtacg
      961 gataaaatgc ttgatggtcg gaagaggcat aaattccgtc agccagttta gtctgaccat
     1021 ctcatctgta acatcattgg caacgctacc tttgccatgt ttcagaaaca actctggcgc
     1081 atcgggcttc ccatacaatc gatagattgt cgcacctgat tgcccgacat tatcgcgagc
     1141 ccatttatac ccatataaat cagcatccat gttggaattt aatcgcggcc tagagcaaga
     1201 cgtttcccgt tgaatatggc tcataacacc ccttgtatta ctgtttatgt aagcagacag
     1261 ttttattgtt catgaccaaa atcccttaac gtgagttttc gttccactga gcgtcagacc
     1321 ccgtagaaaa gatcaaagga tcttcttgag atcctttttt tctgcgcgta atctgctgct
     1381 tgcaaacaaa aaaaccaccg ctaccagcgg tggtttgttt gccggatcaa gagctaccaa
     1441 ctctttttcc gaaggtaact ggcttcagca gagcgcagat accaaatact gtccttctag
     1501 tgtagccgta gttaggccac cacttcaaga actctgtagc accgcctaca tacctcgctc
     1561 tgctaatcct gttaccagtg gctgctgcca gtggcgataa gtcgtgtctt accgggttgg
     1621 actcaagacg atagttaccg gataaggcgc agcggtcggg ctgaacgggg ggttcgtgca
     1681 cacagcccag cttggagcga acgacctaca ccgaactgag atacctacag cgtgagctat
     1741 gagaaagcgc cacgcttccc gaagggagaa aggcggacag gtatccggta agcggcaggg
     1801 tcggaacagg agagcgcacg agggagcttc cagggggaaa cgcctggtat ctttatagtc
     1861 ctgtcgggtt tcgccacctc tgacttgagc gtcgattttt gtgatgctcg tcaggggggc
     1921 ggagcctatg gaaaaacgcc agcaacgcgg cctttttacg gttcctggcc ttttgctggc
     1981 cttttgctca catgttcttt cctgcgttat cccctgattc tgtggataac cgtattaccg
     2041 cctttgagtg agctgatacc gctcgccgca gccgaacgac cgagcgcagc gagtcagtga
     2101 gcgaggaagc ggaagagcgc ctgatgcggt attttctcct tacgcatctg tgcggtattt
     2161 cacaccgcat atatggtgca ctctcagtac aatctgctct gatgccgcat agttaagcca
     2221 gtatacactc cgctatcgct acgtgactgg gtcatggctg cgccccgaca cccgccaaca
     2281 cccgctgacg cgccctgacg ggcttgtctg ctcccggcat ccgcttacag acaagctgtg
     2341 accgtctccg ggagctgcat gtgtcagagg ttttcaccgt catcaccgaa acgcgcgagg
     2401 cagctgcggt aaagctcatc agcgtggtcg tgaagcgatt cacagatgtc tgcctgttca
     2461 tccgcgtcca gctcgttgag tttctccaga agcgttaatg tctggcttct gataaagcgg
     2521 gccatgttaa gggcggtttt ttcctgtttg gtcactgatg cctccgtgta agggggattt
     2581 ctgttcatgg gggtaatgat accgatgaaa cgagagagga tgctcacgat acgggttact
     2641 gatgatgaac atgcccggtt actggaacgt tgtgagggta aacaactggc ggtatggatg
     2701 cggcgggacc agagaaaaat cactcagggt caatgccagc gcttcgttaa tacagatgta
     2761 ggtgttccac agggtagcca gcagcatcct gcgatgcaga tccggaacat aatggtgcag
     2821 ggcgctgact tccgcgtttc cagactttac gaaacacgga aaccgaagac cattcatgtt
     2881 gttgctcagg tcgcagacgt tttgcagcag cagtcgcttc acgttcgctc gcgtatcggt
     2941 gattcattct gctaaccagt aaggcaaccc cgccagccta gccgggtcct caacgacagg
     3001 agcacgatca tgcgcacccg tggggccgcc atgccggcga taatggcctg cttctcgccg
     3061 aaacgtttgg tggcgggacc agtgacgaag gcttgagcga gggcgtgcaa gattccgaat
     3121 accgcaagcg acaggccgat catcgtcgcg ctccagcgaa agcggtcctc gccgaaaatg
     3181 acccagagcg ctgccggcac ctgtcctacg agttgcatga taaagaagac agtcataagt
     3241 gcggcgacga tagtcatgcc ccgcgcccac cggaaggagc tgactgggtt gaaggctctc
     3301 aagggcatcg gtcgagatcc cggtgcctaa tgagtgagct aacttacatt aattgcgttg
     3361 cgctcactgc ccgctttcca gtcgggaaac ctgtcgtgcc agctgcatta atgaatcggc
     3421 caacgcgcgg ggagaggcgg tttgcgtatt gggcgccagg gtggtttttc ttttcaccag
     3481 tgagacgggc aacagctgat tgcccttcac cgcctggccc tgagagagtt gcagcaagcg
     3541 gtccacgctg gtttgcccca gcaggcgaaa atcctgtttg atggtggtta acggcgggat
     3601 ataacatgag ctgtcttcgg tatcgtcgta tcccactacc gagatgtccg caccaacgcg
     3661 cagcccggac tcggtaatgg cgcgcattgc gcccagcgcc atctgatcgt tggcaaccag
     3721 catcgcagtg ggaacgatgc cctcattcag catttgcatg gtttgttgaa aaccggacat
     3781 ggcactccag tcgccttccc gttccgctat cggctgaatt tgattgcgag tgagatattt
     3841 atgccagcca gccagacgca gacgcgccga gacagaactt aatgggcccg ctaacagcgc
     3901 gatttgctgg tgacccaatg cgaccagatg ctccacgccc agtcgcgtac cgtcttcatg
     3961 ggagaaaata atactgttga tgggtgtctg gtcagagaca tcaagaaata acgccggaac
     4021 attagtgcag gcagcttcca cagcaatggc atcctggtca tccagcggat agttaatgat
     4081 cagcccactg acgcgttgcg cgagaagatt gtgcaccgcc gctttacagg cttcgacgcc
     4141 gcttcgttct accatcgaca ccaccacgct ggcacccagt tgatcggcgc gagatttaat
     4201 cgccgcgaca atttgcgacg gcgcgtgcag ggccagactg gaggtggcaa cgccaatcag
     4261 caacgactgt ttgcccgcca gttgttgtgc cacgcggttg ggaatgtaat tcagctccgc
     4321 catcgccgct tccacttttt cccgcgtttt cgcagaaacg tggctggcct ggttcaccac
     4381 gcgggaaacg gtctgataag agacaccggc atactctgcg acatcgtata acgttactgg
     4441 tttcacattc accaccctga attgactctc ttccgggcgc tatcatgcca taccgcgaaa
     4501 ggttttgcgc cattcgatgg tgtccgggat ctcgacgctc tcccttatgc gactcctgca
     4561 ttaggaagca gcccagtagt aggttgaggc cgttgagcac cgccgccgca aggaatggtg
     4621 catgcaagga gatggcgccc aacagtcccc cggccacggg gcctgccacc atacccacgc
     4681 cgaaacaagc gctcatgagc ccgaagtggc gagcccgatc ttccccatcg gtgatgtcgg
     4741 cgatataggc gccagcaacc gcacctgtgg cgccggtgat gccggccacg atgcgtccgg
     4801 cgtagaggat cgagatcgat ctcgatcccg cgaaattaat acgactcact ataggggaat
     4861 tgtgagcgga taacaattcc cctctagaaa taattttgtt taactttaag aaggagatat
     4921 acatatgaat cacaaagtgc atcatcatca tcatcatatc gaaggtaggc ataatGGATC
     4981 CGACCTGGGT AAGAAACTGC TGGAAGCTGC TCGTGCTGGT CAGGACGACG AAGTTCGTAT
     5041 CCTGATGGCT AACGGTGCTG ACGTTAACGC TCTTGACCGT TTTGGTCTTA CTCCGCTGCA
     5101 CCTTGCTGCT CAGCGTGGTC ACCTGGAAAT CGTTGAAGTT CTGCTGAAGA ACGGTGCTGA
     5161 CGTTAACGCT GCTGACCTTT GGGGTCAGAC TCCGCTGCAC CTGGCTGCTA CTGCTGGTCA
     5221 CCTGGAAATC GTTGAAGTTC TGCTGAAGTA CGGTGCTGAC GTTAACGCTC TTGACCTTAT
     5281 TGGTAAGACT CCACTGCACC TGACTGCTAT TGATGGTCAC CTGGAAATCG TTGAAGTTCT
     5341 GCTGAAGCAC GGTGCTGACG TTAACGCTCA GGACAAATGC GGTAAGACCG CTTTCGACAT
     5401 CTCCATCGAC AATGGTAACG AGGACCTGGC TGAAATCCTG CAAAAGCTTA ATcttcctga
     5461 aacaggcggt tagctcgagc accaccacca ccaccactga gatccggctg ctaacaaagc
     5521 ccgaaaggaa gctgagttgg ctgctgccac cgctgagcaa taactagcat aaccccttgg
     5581 ggcctctaaa cgggtcttga ggggtttttt gctgaaagga ggaactatat ccggattggc
     5641 gaatgggnnn nnnnnnnnnn nnnnnnnnnn nnnnnnnnnn nnnnnnnnnn nnnnnnnnnn
     5701 nnnnnnnnnn nnnnnnnnnn nnnnnnnnnn nnnnnnnnnn nnnnnnnnnn nnnnnnnnnn
     5761 nnnnnnnnnn ncnnnnnnnn nnnnnnn
//
