# Supplementary material for: Design of Antigen-Targeting Fluorogenic Probes Utilizing Intramolecular Addition Reaction of Protein-Dye Hybrids
Source: J Am Chem Soc. 2025 Jul 23;147(34):30684–93. doi: 10.1021/jacs.5c04193 (PMC12396215; doi:10.1021/jacs.5c04193)
Supplement: Supplementary file 2 [file ja5c04193_si_002.zip › Data S1-S18/Data S17 Sequence of pMN211.gb]

LOCUS       pMN211_activatable_EpCA 5790 bp ds-DNA     circular     30-MAY-2025
DEFINITION  .
SOURCE      synthetic DNA construct
  ORGANISM  synthetic DNA construct
COMMENT     Imported using the Genbank importer. File name:
            addgene-plasmid-75144-sequence-148545 sortase mutant in pET29.gbk
            evolved sortase A (eSrtA) pentamutant with improved kinetics and
            activity.
FEATURES             Location/Qualifiers
     primer_bind     554..603
                     /label="pGEX 5'"
                     /ApEinfo_revcolor="#faac61"
                     /ApEinfo_fwdcolor="#faac61"
     CDS             complement(895..1977)
                     /label="lacI"
                     /ApEinfo_revcolor="#d6b295"
                     /ApEinfo_fwdcolor="#d6b295"
     primer_bind     1939..1958
                     /label="LacI-R"
                     /ApEinfo_revcolor="#85dae9"
                     /ApEinfo_fwdcolor="#85dae9"
     promoter        complement(1978..2055)
                     /label="lacI promoter"
                     /ApEinfo_revcolor="#ffef86"
                     /ApEinfo_fwdcolor="#ffef86"
     primer_bind     2261..2280
                     /label="pBRrevBam"
                     /ApEinfo_revcolor="#75c6a9"
                     /ApEinfo_fwdcolor="#75c6a9"
     promoter        2368..2386
                     /label="T7 promoter"
                     /ApEinfo_revcolor="#75c6a9"
                     /ApEinfo_fwdcolor="#75c6a9"
     primer_bind     2368..2387
                     /label="T7"
                     /ApEinfo_revcolor="#ff9ccd"
                     /ApEinfo_fwdcolor="#ff9ccd"
     protein_bind    2387..2411
                     /label="lac operator"
                     /ApEinfo_revcolor="#84b0dc"
                     /ApEinfo_fwdcolor="#84b0dc"
     RBS             2426..2448
                     /label="efficient ribosome binding site from bacteriophage T7 gene 10 (Olins and Rangwala, 1989)"
                     /ApEinfo_revcolor="#75c6a9"
                     /ApEinfo_fwdcolor="#75c6a9"
     misc_feature    2456..3007
                     /label="Ec1 "
                     /ApEinfo_revcolor="#f58a5e"
                     /ApEinfo_fwdcolor="#f58a5e"
     CDS             2471..2488
                     /label="6xHis"
                     /ApEinfo_revcolor="#ff9ccd"
                     /ApEinfo_fwdcolor="#ff9ccd"
     CDS             2489..2500
                     /label="Factor Xa site"
                     /ApEinfo_revcolor="#ff9ccd"
                     /ApEinfo_fwdcolor="#ff9ccd"
     misc_feature    2505..2506
                     /label="AseI compatible end"
                     /ApEinfo_revcolor="#b4abac"
                     /ApEinfo_fwdcolor="#b4abac"
     misc_feature    2885..2947
                     /label="1st loop"
                     /ApEinfo_revcolor="#85dae9"
                     /ApEinfo_fwdcolor="#85dae9"
     misc_feature    3014..3031
                     /label="6×His tag"
                     /ApEinfo_revcolor="#b7e6d7"
                     /ApEinfo_fwdcolor="#b7e6d7"
     primer_bind     complement(3084..3102)
                     /label="T7 Term"
                     /ApEinfo_revcolor="#75c6a9"
                     /ApEinfo_fwdcolor="#75c6a9"
     terminator      3098..3145
                     /label="T7 terminator"
                     /ApEinfo_revcolor="#d6b295"
                     /ApEinfo_fwdcolor="#d6b295"
     source          3171..3170
                     /label="source"
                     /ApEinfo_revcolor="#b1ff67"
                     /ApEinfo_fwdcolor="#b1ff67"
     rep_origin      3182..3637
                     /label="f1 ori"
                     /ApEinfo_revcolor="#75c6a9"
                     /ApEinfo_fwdcolor="#75c6a9"
     primer_bind     complement(3269..3288)
                     /label="F1ori-R"
                     /ApEinfo_revcolor="#f58a5e"
                     /ApEinfo_fwdcolor="#f58a5e"
     primer_bind     3479..3500
                     /label="F1ori-F"
                     /ApEinfo_revcolor="#faac61"
                     /ApEinfo_fwdcolor="#faac61"
     CDS             complement(3730..4545)
                     /label="KanR"
                     /ApEinfo_revcolor="#b1ff67"
                     /ApEinfo_fwdcolor="#b1ff67"
     primer_bind     4453..4472
                     /label="Kan-R"
                     /ApEinfo_revcolor="#faac61"
                     /ApEinfo_fwdcolor="#faac61"
     primer_bind     4537..4556
                     /label="pENTR-R"
                     /ApEinfo_revcolor="#84b0dc"
                     /ApEinfo_fwdcolor="#84b0dc"
     rep_origin      4667..5255
                     /label="ori"
                     /ApEinfo_revcolor="#9eafd2"
                     /ApEinfo_fwdcolor="#9eafd2"
     primer_bind     5156..5175
                     /label="pBR322ori-F"
                     /ApEinfo_revcolor="#9eafd2"
                     /ApEinfo_fwdcolor="#9eafd2"
     primer_bind     5409..5426
                     /label="L4440"
                     /ApEinfo_revcolor="#9eafd2"
                     /ApEinfo_fwdcolor="#9eafd2"
     misc_feature    5441..5583
                     /label="bom"
                     /ApEinfo_revcolor="#84b0dc"
                     /ApEinfo_fwdcolor="#84b0dc"
     primer_bind     complement(5509..5528)
                     /label="pRS-marker"
                     /ApEinfo_revcolor="#faac61"
                     /ApEinfo_fwdcolor="#faac61"
     primer_bind     5669..5691
                     /label="pGEX 3'"
                     /ApEinfo_revcolor="#9eafd2"
                     /ApEinfo_fwdcolor="#9eafd2"
     CDS             complement(5685..86)
                     /label="rop"
                     /ApEinfo_revcolor="#c6c9d1"
                     /ApEinfo_fwdcolor="#c6c9d1"
ORIGIN
        1 agctcgttga gtttctccag aagcgttaat gtctggcttc tgataaagcg ggccatgtta
       61 agggcggttt tttcctgttt ggtcactgat gcctccgtgt aagggggatt tctgttcatg
      121 ggggtaatga taccgatgaa acgagagagg atgctcacga tacgggttac tgatgatgaa
      181 catgcccggt tactggaacg ttgtgagggt aaacaactgg cggtatggat gcggcgggac
      241 cagagaaaaa tcactcaggg tcaatgccag cgcttcgtta atacagatgt aggtgttcca
      301 cagggtagcc agcagcatcc tgcgatgcag atccggaaca taatggtgca gggcgctgac
      361 ttccgcgttt ccagacttta cgaaacacgg aaaccgaaga ccattcatgt tgttgctcag
      421 gtcgcagacg ttttgcagca gcagtcgctt cacgttcgct cgcgtatcgg tgattcattc
      481 tgctaaccag taaggcaacc ccgccagcct agccgggtcc tcaacgacag gagcacgatc
      541 atgcgcaccc gtggggccgc catgccggcg ataatggcct gcttctcgcc gaaacgtttg
      601 gtggcgggac cagtgacgaa ggcttgagcg agggcgtgca agattccgaa taccgcaagc
      661 gacaggccga tcatcgtcgc gctccagcga aagcggtcct cgccgaaaat gacccagagc
      721 gctgccggca cctgtcctac gagttgcatg ataaagaaga cagtcataag tgcggcgacg
      781 atagtcatgc cccgcgccca ccggaaggag ctgactgggt tgaaggctct caagggcatc
      841 ggtcgagatc ccggtgccta atgagtgagc taacttacat taattgcgtt gcgctcactg
      901 cccgctttcc agtcgggaaa cctgtcgtgc cagctgcatt aatgaatcgg ccaacgcgcg
      961 gggagaggcg gtttgcgtat tgggcgccag ggtggttttt cttttcacca gtgagacggg
     1021 caacagctga ttgcccttca ccgcctggcc ctgagagagt tgcagcaagc ggtccacgct
     1081 ggtttgcccc agcaggcgaa aatcctgttt gatggtggtt aacggcggga tataacatga
     1141 gctgtcttcg gtatcgtcgt atcccactac cgagatgtcc gcaccaacgc gcagcccgga
     1201 ctcggtaatg gcgcgcattg cgcccagcgc catctgatcg ttggcaacca gcatcgcagt
     1261 gggaacgatg ccctcattca gcatttgcat ggtttgttga aaaccggaca tggcactcca
     1321 gtcgccttcc cgttccgcta tcggctgaat ttgattgcga gtgagatatt tatgccagcc
     1381 agccagacgc agacgcgccg agacagaact taatgggccc gctaacagcg cgatttgctg
     1441 gtgacccaat gcgaccagat gctccacgcc cagtcgcgta ccgtcttcat gggagaaaat
     1501 aatactgttg atgggtgtct ggtcagagac atcaagaaat aacgccggaa cattagtgca
     1561 ggcagcttcc acagcaatgg catcctggtc atccagcgga tagttaatga tcagcccact
     1621 gacgcgttgc gcgagaagat tgtgcaccgc cgctttacag gcttcgacgc cgcttcgttc
     1681 taccatcgac accaccacgc tggcacccag ttgatcggcg cgagatttaa tcgccgcgac
     1741 aatttgcgac ggcgcgtgca gggccagact ggaggtggca acgccaatca gcaacgactg
     1801 tttgcccgcc agttgttgtg ccacgcggtt gggaatgtaa ttcagctccg ccatcgccgc
     1861 ttccactttt tcccgcgttt tcgcagaaac gtggctggcc tggttcacca cgcgggaaac
     1921 ggtctgataa gagacaccgg catactctgc gacatcgtat aacgttactg gtttcacatt
     1981 caccaccctg aattgactct cttccgggcg ctatcatgcc ataccgcgaa aggttttgcg
     2041 ccattcgatg gtgtccggga tctcgacgct ctcccttatg cgactcctgc attaggaagc
     2101 agcccagtag taggttgagg ccgttgagca ccgccgccgc aaggaatggt gcatgcaagg
     2161 agatggcgcc caacagtccc ccggccacgg ggcctgccac catacccacg ccgaaacaag
     2221 cgctcatgag cccgaagtgg cgagcccgat cttccccatc ggtgatgtcg gcgatatagg
     2281 cgccagcaac cgcacctgtg gcgccggtga tgccggccac gatgcgtccg gcgtagagga
     2341 tcgagatcga tctcgatccc gcgaaattaa tacgactcac tataggggaa ttgtgagcgg
     2401 ataacaattc ccctctagaa ataattttgt ttaactttaa gaaggagata tacatatgaa
     2461 tcacaaagtg catcatcatc atcatcatat cgaaggtagg cataatGGAT CCGACCTGGG
     2521 TAAGAAACTG CTGGAAGCTG CTCGTGCTGG TCAGGACGAC GAAGTTCGTA TCCTGGTGGC
     2581 TAACGGTGCT GACGTTAACG CTTATTTTGG TACTACTCCG CTGCACCTGG CTGCTGCTCA
     2641 TGGTCGCCTG GAAATCGTTG AAGTTCTGCT GAAGAACGGT GCTGACGTTA ACGCTCAGGA
     2701 CGTTTGGGGT ATTACTCCGT TGCACCTGGC TGCTTATAAT GGTCACCTGG AAATCGTTGA
     2761 AGTTCTGCTG AAGTACGGTG CTGACGTTAA CGCTCATGAC ACTCGTGGTT GGACTCCGCT
     2821 GCACCTGGCC GCTATTAATG GTCACCTGGA AATCGTTGAA GTTCTGCTGA AGAATGTTGC
     2881 TGACGTTAAC GCTCAGGACA GATCCGGTTG CACCCCGTTC GACTTAGCGA TCGACAACGG
     2941 TAACGAGGAC ATTGCTGAAG TGCTGCAAAA AGCGGCGAAG CTTAATcttc ctgaaacagg
     3001 cggttagctc gagcaccacc accaccacca ctgagatccg gctgctaaca aagcccgaaa
     3061 ggaagctgag ttggctgctg ccaccgctga gcaataacta gcataacccc ttggggcctc
     3121 taaacgggtc ttgaggggtt ttttgctgaa aggaggaact atatccggat tggcgaatgg
     3181 gnnnnnnnnn nnnnnnnnnn nnnnnnnnnn nnnnnnnnnn nnnnnnnnnn nnnnnnnnnn
     3241 nnnnnnnnnn nnnnnnnnnn nnnnnnnnnn nnnnnnnnnn nnnnnnnnnn nnnnnnnnnn
     3301 nnnnncnnnn nnnnnnnnnn nnnnnnnnnn nnnnnnnnnn nnnnnnnnnn nnnnnnnnnn
     3361 nnnnnnnnnn nnnnnnnnnn nnnnnnnnnn nnnnnnnann nnnnnnnnnn nnnnnnnnnn
     3421 nnnnnnnnnn nnnnnnnnnn nnnnnnncct ttgacgttgg agtccacgtt ctttaatagt
     3481 ggactcttgt tccaaactgg aacaacactc aaccctatct cggtctattc ttttgattta
     3541 taagggattt tgccgatttc ggcctattgg ttaaaaaatg agctgattta acaaaaattt
     3601 aacgcgaatt ttaacaaaat attaacgttt acaatttcag gtggcacttt tcggggaaat
     3661 gtgcgcggaa cccctatttg tttatttttc taaatacatt caaatatgta tccgctcatg
     3721 aattaattct tagaaaaact catcgagcat caaatgaaac tgcaatttat tcatatcagg
     3781 attatcaata ccatattttt gaaaaagccg tttctgtaat gaaggagaaa actcaccgag
     3841 gcagttccat aggatggcaa gatcctggta tcggtctgcg attccgactc gtccaacatc
     3901 aatacaacct attaatttcc cctcgtcaaa aataaggtta tcaagtgaga aatcaccatg
     3961 agtgacgact gaatccggtg agaatggcaa aagtttatgc atttctttcc agacttgttc
     4021 aacaggccag ccattacgct cgtcatcaaa atcactcgca tcaaccaaac cgttattcat
     4081 tcgtgattgc gcctgagcga gacgaaatac gcgatcgctg ttaaaaggac aattacaaac
     4141 aggaatcgaa tgcaaccggc gcaggaacac tgccagcgca tcaacaatat tttcacctga
     4201 atcaggatat tcttctaata cctggaatgc tgttttcccg gggatcgcag tggtgagtaa
     4261 ccatgcatca tcaggagtac ggataaaatg cttgatggtc ggaagaggca taaattccgt
     4321 cagccagttt agtctgacca tctcatctgt aacatcattg gcaacgctac ctttgccatg
     4381 tttcagaaac aactctggcg catcgggctt cccatacaat cgatagattg tcgcacctga
     4441 ttgcccgaca ttatcgcgag cccatttata cccatataaa tcagcatcca tgttggaatt
     4501 taatcgcggc ctagagcaag acgtttcccg ttgaatatgg ctcataacac cccttgtatt
     4561 actgtttatg taagcagaca gttttattgt tcatgaccaa aatcccttaa cgtgagtttt
     4621 cgttccactg agcgtcagac cccgtagaaa agatcaaagg atcttcttga gatccttttt
     4681 ttctgcgcgt aatctgctgc ttgcaaacaa aaaaaccacc gctaccagcg gtggtttgtt
     4741 tgccggatca agagctacca actctttttc cgaaggtaac tggcttcagc agagcgcaga
     4801 taccaaatac tgtccttcta gtgtagccgt agttaggcca ccacttcaag aactctgtag
     4861 caccgcctac atacctcgct ctgctaatcc tgttaccagt ggctgctgcc agtggcgata
     4921 agtcgtgtct taccgggttg gactcaagac gatagttacc ggataaggcg cagcggtcgg
     4981 gctgaacggg gggttcgtgc acacagccca gcttggagcg aacgacctac accgaactga
     5041 gatacctaca gcgtgagcta tgagaaagcg ccacgcttcc cgaagggaga aaggcggaca
     5101 ggtatccggt aagcggcagg gtcggaacag gagagcgcac gagggagctt ccagggggaa
     5161 acgcctggta tctttatagt cctgtcgggt ttcgccacct ctgacttgag cgtcgatttt
     5221 tgtgatgctc gtcagggggg cggagcctat ggaaaaacgc cagcaacgcg gcctttttac
     5281 ggttcctggc cttttgctgg ccttttgctc acatgttctt tcctgcgtta tcccctgatt
     5341 ctgtggataa ccgtattacc gcctttgagt gagctgatac cgctcgccgc agccgaacga
     5401 ccgagcgcag cgagtcagtg agcgaggaag cggaagagcg cctgatgcgg tattttctcc
     5461 ttacgcatct gtgcggtatt tcacaccgca tatatggtgc actctcagta caatctgctc
     5521 tgatgccgca tagttaagcc agtatacact ccgctatcgc tacgtgactg ggtcatggct
     5581 gcgccccgac acccgccaac acccgctgac gcgccctgac gggcttgtct gctcccggca
     5641 tccgcttaca gacaagctgt gaccgtctcc gggagctgca tgtgtcagag gttttcaccg
     5701 tcatcaccga aacgcgcgag gcagctgcgg taaagctcat cagcgtggtc gtgaagcgat
     5761 tcacagatgt ctgcctgttc atccgcgtcc
//
